Addgene plasmid #78157: TRCN0000338401
Purpose: shXPO1 targeting CDS
Depositing lab: William Hahn. Depositing organization: Dana-Farber Cancer Institute. Publication: Integrated genetic and pharmacologic interrogation of rare cancers. Hong AL, Tseng YY, Cowley GS, Jonas O, Cheah JH, Kynnap BD, Doshi MB, Oh C, Meyer SC, Church AJ, Gill S, Bielski CM, Keskula P, Imamovic A, Howell S, Kryukov GV, Clemons PA, Tsherniak A, Vazquez F, Crompton BD, Shamji AF, Rodriguez-Galindo C, Janeway KA, Roberts CW, Stegmaier K, van Hummelen P, Cima MJ, Langer RS, Garraway LA, Schreiber SL, Root DE, Hahn WC, Boehm JS. Nat Commun. 2016 Jun 22;7:11987. doi: 10.1038/ncomms11987. PubMed 27329820.
Backbone
  Vector backbone: pLKO_TRC005
  Vector type: Lentiviral, RNAi
  Selectable markers: Puromycin
Growth in bacteria
  Bacterial resistance: Ampicillin, 100 μg/mL
  Growth temperature: 37°C
  Growth strain: NEB Stable
  Copy number: Unknown
Gene/Insert
  Gene/Insert name: XPO1
  gRNA/shRNA sequence: ATTCGACTTGCGTACTCAAAT
  Species: H. sapiens (human)
  GenBank ID: NM_003400.3 NM_003400.3
  Entrez Gene: XPO1 (a.k.a. CRM-1, CRM1, emb, exp1)
Resource information
  A portion of this plasmid was derived from a plasmid made by: The RNAi Consortium / Broad Institute
Terms and licenses: Academic/Nonprofit Terms; Industry Terms: Not Available to Industry
How to cite: TRCN0000338401 was a gift from William Hahn (Addgene plasmid # 78157 ; http://n2t.net/addgene:78157 ; RRID:Addgene_78157)
