[The description below was written by a language model from this plasmid's Addgene catalogue record.]
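Description:
TRCN0000338401 is a lentiviral RNAi plasmid built on the pLKO_TRC005 backbone, one of the shRNA vectors derived from The RNAi Consortium collection. It carries a short hairpin RNA directed against human XPO1 (also known as CRM1 or exportin 1), with the target site lying within the coding sequence of the transcript rather than in an untranslated region. The plasmid is propagated in bacteria under ampicillin selection, and a recombination-tolerant strain is recorded for growth, as is common for lentiviral plasmids whose repeated long terminal repeat sequences can be unstable. Its copy number is listed as unknown.

As a lentiviral transfer vector, it is meant to be packaged into viral particles that integrate the hairpin cassette into the genome of mammalian target cells, giving stable rather than transient knockdown. A puromycin marker allows transduced cells to be selected. Once expressed, the hairpin is processed by the cellular RNAi machinery into a small interfering RNA that directs degradation of XPO1 mRNA, reducing levels of this nuclear export receptor. The record does not state the promoter driving the hairpin or the one driving the puromycin marker, and no feature table is provided, so the detailed arrangement of viral and regulatory elements cannot be confirmed here.

The construct was deposited in connection with a study combining genetic and pharmacologic screening in rare cancers, where suppression of XPO1 would serve to test cellular dependency on this gene. Because it targets the coding sequence, it is usefully paired with independent hairpins against other regions of the transcript to control for off-target effects.
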