>Addgene plasmid #78157 | TRCN0000338401 | addgene partial sequence | sequence record 148662 | hU6-F 5'-GAGGGCCTATTTCCCATGATT-3'
GGCTGTTAGAGAGATAATTAGAATTAATTTGACTGTAAACACAAAGATATTAGTACAAAATACGTGACGT
AGAAAGTAATAATTTCTTGGGTAGTTTGCAGTTTTAAAATTATGTTTTAAAATGGACTATCATATGCTTA
CCGTAACTTGAAAGTATTTCGATTTCTTGGCTTTATATATCTTGTGGAAAGGACGAGGTACCGGATTCGA
CTTGCGTACTCAAATCTCGAGATTTGAGTACGCAAGTCGAATTTTTTGAATTCTAGATCTTGAGACAAAT
GGCAGTATTCATCCACAATTTTAAAAGAAAAGGGGGGATTGGGGGGTACAGTGCAGGGGAAAGAATAGTA
GACATAATAGCAACAGACATACAAACTAAAGAATTACAAAAACAAATTACAAAAATTCAAAATTTTCGGG
TTTATTACAGGGACAGCAGAGATCCACTTTGGCGCCGGCTCGAGGGGGCCCGGGTTGCGCCTTTTCCAAG
GCAGCCCTGGGTTTGCGCAGGGACGCGGCTGCTCTGGGCGTGGTTCCGGGAAACGCAGCGGCGCCGACCC
TGGGTCTCGCACATTCTTCACGTCCGTTCGCAGCGTCACCCGGATCTTCGCCGCTACCCTTGTGGGCCCC
CCGGCGACGCTTCCTGCTCCGCCCCTAAGTCGGGAAGGTTCCTTGCGGTTCGCGGCGTGCCGGACGTGAC
AAACGGAAGCCGCACGTCTCACTAGTACCCTCGCA
