>Addgene plasmid #78157 | TRCN0000338401 | addgene partial sequence | sequence record 148664 | WPRE-R 5'-CATAGCGTAAAAGGAGCAACA-3'
CAATTTTGTAATCCAGAGGTTGATTGTCGACTTAACGCGTTCAGGCACCGGGCTTGCGGGTCATGCACCA
GGTGCGCGGTCCTTCGGGCACCTCGACGTCGGCGGTGACGGTGAAGCCGAGCCGCTCGTAGAAGGGGAGG
TTGCGGGGCGCGGAGGTCTCCAGGAAGGCGGGCACCCCGGCGCGCTCGGCCGCCTCCACTCCGGGGAGCA
CGACGGCGCTGCCCAGACCCTTGCCCTGGTGGTCGGGCGAGACGCCGACGGTGGCCAGGAACCACGCGGG
CTCCTTGGGCCGGTGCGGCGCCAGGAGGCCTTCCATCTGTTGCTGCGCGGCCAGCCGGGAACCGCTCAAC
TCGGCCATGCGCGGGCCGATCTCGGCGAACACCGCCCCC
